>Addgene plasmid #69280 | pYPQ138A | depositor full sequence | sequence record 122118 | Full Sequence
CTGCATTAATGAATCGGCCAACGCGCGGGGAGAGGCGGTTTGCGTATTGGGCGCTCTTCCGCTTCCTCGC
TCACTGACTCGCTGCGCTCGGTCGTTCGGCTGCGGCGAGCGGTATCAGCTCACTCAAAGGCGGTAATACG
GTTATCCACAGAATCAGGGGATAACGCAGGAAAGAACATGAATTAATTCTCATGTTTGACAGCTTATCAT
CGATTAGCTTTAATGCGGTAGTTTATCACAGTTAAATTGCTAACGCAGTCAGGCACCGTGTATGAAATCT
AACAATGCGCTCATCGTCATCCTCGGCACCGTCACCCTGGATGCTGTAGGCATAGGCTTGGTTATGCCGG
TACTGCCGGGCCTCTTGCGGGATATCGTCCATTCCGACAGCATCGCCAGTCACTATGGCGTGCTGCTAGC
GCTATATGCGTTGATGCAATTTCTATGCGCACCCGTTCTCGGAGCACTGTCCGACCGCTTTGGCCGCCGC
CCAGTCCTGCTCGCTTCGCTACTTGGAGCCACTATCGACTACGCGATCATGGCGACCACACCCGTCCTGT
GGATTCTCTACGCCGGACGCATCGTGGCCGGCATCACCGGCGCCACAGGTGCGGTTGCTGGCGCCTATAT
CGCCGACATCACCGATGGGGAAGATCGGGCTCGCCACTTCGGGCTCATGAGCGCTTGTTTCGGCGTGGGT
ATGGTGGCAGGCCCCGTGGCCGGGGGACTGTTGGGCGCCATCTCCTTACATGCACCATTCCTTGCGGCGG
CGGTGCTCAACGGCCTCAACCTACTACTGGGCTGCTTCCTAATGCAGGAGTCGCATAAGGGAGAGCGCCG
ACCCATGCCCTTGAGAGCCTTCAACCCAGTCAGCTCCTTCCGGTGGGCGCGGGGCATGACTATCGTCGCC
GCACTTATGACTGTCTTCTTTATCATGCAACTCGTAGGACAGGTGCCGGCAGCGCTCTGGGTCATTTTCG
GCGAGGACCGCTTTCGCTGGAGCGCGACGATGATCGGCCTGTCGCTTGCGGTATTCGGAATCTTGCACGC
CCTCGCTCAAGCCTTCGTCACTGGTCCCGCCACCAAACGTTTCGGCGAGAAGCAGGCCATTATCGCCGGC
ATGGCGGCCGACGCGCTGGGCTACGTCTTGCTGGCGTTCGCGACGCGAGGCTGGATGGCCTTCCCCATTA
TGATTCTTCTCGCTTCCGGCGGCATCGGGATGCCCGCGTTGCAGGCCATGCTGTCCAGGCAGGTAGATGA
CGACCATCAGGGACAGCTTCAAGGATCGCTCGCGGCTCTTACCAGCCTAACTTCGATCATTGGACCGCTG
ATCGTCACGGCGATTTATGCCGCCTCGGCGAGCACATGGAACGGGTTGGCATGGATTGTAGGCGCCGCCC
TATACCTTGTCTGCCTCCCCGCGTTGCGTCGCGGTGCATGGAGCCGGGCCACCTCGACCTGAATGGAAGC
CGGCGGCACCTCGCTAACGGATTCACCACTCCAAGAATTGGAGCCAATCAATTCTTGCGGAGAACTGTGA
ATGCGCAAACCAACCCTTGATCGGGGAAGAACAGTATGTCGAGCTATTTTTTGACTTACTGGGGATCAAG
CCTGATTGGGAGAAAATAAAATATCCCCTATAGTGAGTCGTATTACATGGTCATAGCTGTTTCCTGGCAG
CTCTGGCCCGTGTCTCAAAATCTCTGATGTTACATTGCACAAGATAAAAATATATCATCATGCCTCCTCT
AGAGGTCTCCGAAAAGAAATCTCAAAATTCCGGCAGAACAATTTTGAATCTCGATCCGTAGAAACCAGAC
GGTCATTGTTTTAGTTCCACCACGATTATATTTGAAATTTACGTGAGTGTGAGTGAGACTTGCATAAGAA
AATAAAATCTTTAGTTGGGAAAAAATTCAATAATATAAATGGGCTTGAGAAGGAAGCGAGGGATAGGCCT
TTTTCTAAAATAGGCCCATTTAAGCTATTAACAATCTTCAAAAGTACCACAGCGCTTAGGTAAAGAAAGC
AGCTGAGTTTATATATGGTTAGACACGAAGTAGTGATTGGAGACGAGATCTAGTCTGAGTCGACCGTCTC
TGTTTTAGAGCTAGAAATAGCAAGTTAAAATAAGGCTAGTCCGTTATCAACTTGAAAAAGTGGCACCGAG
TCGGTGCTTTTTTTGGCAAAAATTTTCAGATTTTTTCTTCATCTGTAGATTTCTGGGTTTTTTTTTCCGT
TTCGTGAATCATAAGTGAAGTTTTGGATGCAAATCTGCGCGAAAAAAGTTGGACCTGCAATGAGCTTATT
TAGATAGCTAAGACAAAGTGATTGGTCCGTTGTTTCAGTTCTGATTGTCAGAGAGTTTGTTTCGAGTCGG
CGACACCAATGCGTTTTGTTAACCAGATTTCGGGTAAGAAATGTATCGAGAGTTTGTTTCCAGACGGCTA
CATCATTTTCTTATGAAGGGTGAAATTAGATAGACCAAAGATTGAAACACAACATTTCTTTCACAAAAAT
ATAATAAACTTGATAGCATTTAGGATCAGCTCGAAGAGACCCTCGAGCCACCCATGACCAAAATCCCTTA
ACGTGAGTTACGCGTCGTTCCACTGAGCGTCAGACCCCGTAGAAAAGATCAAAGGATCTTCTTGAGATCC
TTTTTTTCTGCGCGTAATCTGCTGCTTGCAAACAAAAAAACCACCGCTACCAGCGGTGGTTTGTTTGCCG
GATCAAGAGCTACCAACTCTTTTTCCGAAGGTAACTGGCTTCAGCAGAGCGCAGATACCAAATACTGTTC
TTCTAGTGTAGCCGTAGTTAGGCCACCACTTCAAGAACTCTGTAGCACCGCCTACATACCTCGCTCTGCT
AATCCTGTTACCAGTGGCTGCTGCCAGTGGCGATAAGTCGTGTCTTACCGGGTTGGACTCAAGACGATAG
TTACCGGATAAGGCGCAGCGGTCGGGCTGAACGGGGGGTTCGTGCACACAGCCCAGCTTGGAGCGAACGA
CCTACACCGAACTGAGATACCTACAGCGTGAGCTATGAGAAAGCGCCACGCTTCCCGAAGGGAGAAAGGC
GGACAGGTATCCGGTAAGCGGCAGGGTCGGAACAGGAGAGCGCACGAGGGAGCTTCCAGGGGGAAACGCC
TGGTATCTTTATAGTCCTGTCGGGTTTCGCCACCTCTGACTTGAGCGTCGATTTTTGTGATGCTCGTCAG
GGGGGCGGAGCCTATGGAAAAACGCCAGCAACGCGGCCTTTTTACGGTTCCTGGCCTTTTGCTGGCCTTT
TGCTCACATGTTCTTTCCTGCGTTATCCCCTGATTCTGTGGATAACCGTATTACCGCCTTTGAGTGAGCT
GATACCGCTCGCCGCAGCCGAACGACCGAGCGCAGCGAGTCAGTGAGCGAGGAAGCGGAAGAGCGCCCAA
TACGCAAACCGCCTCTCCCCGCGCGTTGGCCGATTCATTAATGCAGCTGGCACGACAGGTTTCCCGACTG
GAAAGCGGGCAGTGAGCGCAACGCAATTAATACGCGTACCGCTAGCCAGGAAGAGTTTGTAGAAACGCAA
AAAGGCCATCCGTCAGGATGGCCTTCTGCTTAGTTTGATGCCTGGCAGTTTATGGCGGGCGTCCTGCCCG
CCACCCTCCGGGCCGTTGCTTCACAACGTTCAAATCCGCTCCCGGCGGATTTGTCCTACTCAGGAGAGCG
TTCACCGACAAACAACAGATAAAACGAAAGGCCCAGTCTTCCGACTGAGCCTTTCGTTTTATTTGATGCC
TGGCAGTTCCCTACTCTCGCGTT
Features (pLannotate 1.2.2; 12 found; start..end, strand, type, name):
      1..54      -  CDS            lacI (fragment): lac repressor; lacI; The lac repressor binds to the lac operator to inhibit transcription in E. coli. This inhibition can be relieved by adding lactose or isopropyl-β-D-thiogalactopyranoside (IPTG).
     56..180     -  rep_origin     RSF ori (fragment): Plasmids containing the RSF 1030 origin of replication can be propagated in E. coli cells that contain additional plasmids with compatible origins.
    196..224     +  promoter       tet promoter: E. coli promoter for tetracycline efflux protein gene
    272..1462    +  CDS            TcR: tetracycline efflux protein; tet; confers resistance to tetracycline
   1560..1634    +  CDS            KanR (fragment): aminoglycoside phosphotransferase; aphA-3; confers resistance to kanamycin
   1637..1655    -  promoter       T7 promoter: promoter for bacteriophage T7 RNA polymerase
   1765..2068    +  promoter       AtU6-1 promoter: promoter for the Arabidopsis thaliana U6-1 snRNA gene (Waibel and Filipowicz, 1990)
   2102..2177    +  misc_RNA       gRNA scaffold: guide RNA scaffold for the Streptococcus pyogenes CRISPR/Cas9 system
   2652..3240    +  rep_origin     ori: high-copy-number ColE1/pMB1/pBR322/pUC origin of replication
   3423..3515    +  CDS            lacI (fragment): lac repressor; lacI; The lac repressor binds to the lac operator to inhibit transcription in E. coli. This inhibition can be relieved by adding lactose or isopropyl-β-D-thiogalactopyranoside (IPTG).
   3570..3597    -  terminator     rrnB T2 terminator: transcription terminator T2 from the E. coli rrnB gene
   3729..3772    +  terminator     rrnB T1 terminator: Escherichia coli rrnB; transcription terminator T1 from the E. coli rrnB gene
