[The description below was written by a language model from this plasmid's Addgene catalogue record and pLannotate feature annotations shown in this document.]
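Description:
pYPQ138A is an empty Golden Gate entry vector for plant CRISPR/Cas9 work, built on the pHD8 backbone and belonging to a toolbox for multiplexed plant genome editing and transcriptional regulation. It is designated as the position-eight module, meaning it carries the eighth guide RNA expression unit in an ordered series of gRNA cassettes that are combined by Golden Gate assembly. The plasmid is about 3.8 kb, replicates in E. coli from a high-copy ColE1/pUC-type origin, and is selected with tetracycline through a TcR efflux protein gene driven by its native tet promoter.

The functional payload is a single guide RNA cassette in which the Arabidopsis thaliana U6-1 snRNA promoter, an RNA polymerase III promoter suited to producing short, uncapped transcripts in plant cells, sits just upstream of the Streptococcus pyogenes Cas9 gRNA scaffold. No targeting spacer is present, consistent with the "empty backbone" status; a short gap between the promoter and the scaffold is presumably where a user-designed protospacer is inserted, although the feature table does not annotate the cloning sites or the type IIS restriction sites used for assembly. The plasmid encodes no Cas9, so the nuclease or a dCas9-based regulator has to be supplied from another vector.

The remaining annotations are small fragments of lacI, an RSF origin and KanR, along with a T7 promoter and rrnB T1 and T2 terminators. These appear to be leftovers of the backbone's construction history rather than working elements. Typical use is to clone one target-specific guide into this module and then assemble it with the other positional gRNA entry vectors into a multi-guide array for plant expression.
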