Addgene plasmid #69280: pYPQ138A
Purpose: (Empty Backbone) Golden Gate entry vector; 8th gRNA under AtU6 promoter
Depositing lab: Yiping Qi. Depositing organization: East Carolina University. Publication: A CRISPR/Cas9 toolbox for multiplexed plant genome editing and transcriptional regulation. Lowder LG, Paul JW, Baltes NJ, Voytas DF, Zhang Y, Zhang D, Tang X, Zheng X, Hsieh TF, Qi Y. Plant Physiol. 2015 Aug 21. pii: pp.00636.2015. 10.1104/pp.15.00636 PubMed 26297141.
Backbone
  Vector backbone: pHD8
  Backbone manufacturer: (Cermak et al. 2011)
  Vector type: CRISPR
Growth in bacteria
  Bacterial resistance: Tetracycline, 10 μg/mL
  Growth temperature: 37°C
  Growth strain: DH5alpha
  Copy number: High Copy
Gene/Insert
  Gene/Insert name: None
Terms and licenses: Academic/Nonprofit Terms; Industry Terms: Not Available to Industry
How to cite: pYPQ138A was a gift from Yiping Qi (Addgene plasmid # 69280 ; http://n2t.net/addgene:69280 ; RRID:Addgene_69280)
