>Addgene plasmid #69280 | pYPQ138A | addgene partial sequence | sequence record 123973 | Tet-F 5'-GGCAGGTAGATGACGACCAT-3'
GGATCGCTCGCGGCTCTTACCAGCCTAACTTCGATCATTGGACCGCTGATCGTCACGGCGATTTATGCCG
CCTCGGCGAGCACATGGAACGGGTTGGCATGGATTGTAGGCGCCGCCCTATACCTTGTCTGCCTCCCCGC
GTTGCGTCGCGGTGCATGGAGCCGGGCCACCTCGACCTGAATGGAAGCCGGCGGCACCTCGCTAACGGAT
TCACCACTCCAAGAATTGGAGCCAATCAATTCTTGCGGAGAACTGTGAATGCGCAAACCAACCCTTGATC
GGGGAAGAACAGTATGTCGAGCTATTTTTTGACTTACTGGGGATCAAGCCTGATTGGGAGAAAATAAAAT
ATCCCCTATAGTGAGTCGTATTACATGGTCATAGCTGTTTCCTGGCAGCTCTGGCCCGTGTCTCAAAATC
TCTGATGTTACATTGCACAAGATAAAAATATATCATCATGCCTCCTCTAGAGGTCTCCGAAAAGAAATCT
CAAAATTCCGGCAGAACAATTTTGAATCTCGATCCGTAGAAACCAGACGGTCATTGTTTTAGTTCCACCA
CGATTATATTTGAAATTTACGTGAGTGTGAGTGAGACTTGCATAAGAAAATAAAATCTTTAGTTGGGAAA
AAATTCAATAATATAAATGGGCTTGAGAAGGAAGCGAGGGATAGGCCTTTTTCTAAAATAGGCCCATTTA
AGCTATTAACAATCTTCAAAAGTACCACAGCGCTTAGGTAAAGAAAGCAGCTGAGTTTATATATGGTTAG
ACACGAAGTAGTGATTGGAGACGAGATCTAGTCTGAGTCGACCGTCTCTGTTTTAGAGCTAGAAATAGCA
AGTTAAAATAAGGCTAGTCCGTTATCAACTTGAAAAAGTGGCACCGAGTCGGTGCTTTTTTTGGCAAAAA
TTTTCAGATTTTTTCTTCATCTGTAGATTTCTGGGTTTTTTTTTCCGTTTCGTGAATCATAAGTGAAGTT
TTGGATGCAAATCTGCGCGAAAAAAGTTGGACCTGCAATG
