>Addgene plasmid #69280 | pYPQ138A | addgene partial sequence | sequence record 123974 | pBR322ori-3 5'-tttgtttgcaagcagcagat-3'
TCAAGAAGATCCTTTGATCTTTTCTACGGGGTCTGACGCTCAGTGGAACGACGCGTAACTCACGTTAAGG
GATTTTGGTCATGGGTGGCTCGAGGGTCTCTTCGAGCTGATCCTAAATGCTATCAAGTTTATTATATTTT
TGTGAAAGAAATGTTGTGTTTCAATCTTTGGTCTATCTAATTTCACCCTTCATAAGAAAATGATGTAGCC
GTCTGGAAACAAACTCTCGATACATTTCTTACCCGAAATCTGGTTAACAAAACGCATTGGTGTCGCCGAC
TCGAAACAAACTCTCTGACAATCAGAACTGAAACAACGGACCAATCACTTTGTCTTAGCTATCTAAATAA
GCTCATTGCAGGTCCAACTTTTTTCGCGCAGATTTGCATCCAAAACTTCACTTATGATTCACGAAACGGA
AAAAAAAACCCAGAAATCTACAGATGAAGAAAAAATCTGAAAATTTTTGCCAAAAAAAGCACCGACTCGG
TGCCACTTTTTCAAGTTGATAACGGACTAGCCTTATTTTAACTTGCTATTTCTAGCTCTAAAACAGAGAC
GGTCGACTCAGACTAGATCTCGTCTCCAATCACTACTTCGTGTCTAACCATATATAAACTCAGCTGCTTT
CTTTACCTAAGCGCTGTGGTACTTTTGAAGATTGTTAATAGCTTAAATGGGCCTATTTTAGAAAAAGGCC
TATCCCTCGCTTCCTTCTCAAGCCCATTTATATTATTGAATTTTTTCCCAACTAAAGATTTTATTTTCTT
ATGCAAGTCTCACTCACACTCACGTAAATTTCAAATATAATCGTGGTGGAACTAAAACAATGACCGTCTG
GTTTCTACGGATCGAGATTCAAAATTGTTCTGCCGGAATTTTGAGATTTCTTTTCGGAGACCTCTAGAGG
AGGCATGATGATATATTTTTATCTTGTGCAATGTAACATCAGAGATTTTGAGACACGGGCCAGAGCTGCC
AGGAAACAGCTATGACCATGTAATACGACTCACTATAGGGGA
